Addgene plasmid #130000: pRDAX-251 C-Tag GFP[2] L32 FKBP EBPF2
Purpose: PPI (BiFC/TriFC) assay vector
Depositing lab: Gary Lewin. Depositing organization: Max-Delbrueck-Centrum fuer Molekulare Medizin (MDC).
Backbone
  Vector backbone: custom built
  Vector type: Mammalian Expression
Growth in bacteria
  Bacterial resistance: Ampicillin, 100 μg/mL
  Growth temperature: 37°C
  Growth strain: DH5alpha
  Copy number: High Copy
Gene/Insert
  Gene/Insert name: FKBP
  Species: M. musculus (mouse)
  Cloning method: Restriction Enzyme; 5′ cloning site unknown (unknown if destroyed); 3′ cloning site unknown (unknown if destroyed)
Terms and licenses: Academic/Nonprofit Terms; Industry Terms: Not Available to Industry
How to cite: pRDAX-251 C-Tag GFP[2] L32 FKBP EBPF2 was a gift from Gary Lewin (Addgene plasmid # 130000 ; http://n2t.net/addgene:130000 ; RRID:Addgene_130000)
