[The description below was written by a language model from this plasmid's Addgene catalogue record and pLannotate feature annotations shown in this document.]
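Description:
pRDAX-251 C-Tag GFP[2] L32 FKBP EBPF2 is a custom-built mammalian expression plasmid of about 6.4 kb, intended as a vector for protein–protein interaction assays based on bimolecular or trimolecular fluorescence complementation (BiFC/TriFC). It is maintained in E. coli through a high-copy ColE1/pUC-type origin and selected with ampicillin via the β-lactamase gene and its native promoter.

The expression unit is driven by the human CMV immediate early enhancer and promoter, followed by a chimeric β-globin/immunoglobulin intron that promotes efficient mRNA processing. The first open reading frame is FKBP (FKBP12/FKBP1A). The catalogue lists the insert as mouse, whereas the automated annotation matched it to the human protein, so the record does not settle the species. The name implies that FKBP carries a C-terminal split-GFP fragment ("GFP[2]") joined through a linker ("L32"). No such fragment or linker is annotated, but an unannotated stretch lies between the FKBP coding sequence and the next feature, where these short elements may reside. Downstream, an EMCV IRES directs cap-independent translation of the blue fluorescent protein EBFP2 from the same transcript, which would serve as an independent marker of transfected cells and expression level alongside the complementation signal. A second chimeric intron, a WPRE that enhances transcript stability and expression, and a bGH polyadenylation signal complete the cassette. A T3 promoter, a β-globin fragment and a rabbit β-globin poly(A) signal also lie between the cassette and the bacterial backbone.

FKBP is widely used in ligand-induced dimerisation systems, so this plasmid may act as a control or reference partner in the assay, although the record does not state this.
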