Features (pLannotate 1.2.2; 16 found; start..end, strand, type, name):
    155..532     +  enhancer       CMV enhancer: human cytomegalovirus immediate early enhancer
    534..733     +  promoter       CMV promoter: human cytomegalovirus (CMV) immediate early promoter
    872..1004    +  intron         chimeric intron: chimera between introns from human β-globin and immunoglobulin heavy chain genes
   1025..1348    +  CDS            FKBP1A: FKB1A_HUMAN - Also known as FKBP1, FKBP12. Experimental evidence at protein level: Swiss-Prot protein existence level 1. Keeps in an inactive conformation TGFBR1, the TGF-beta type I serine/threonine kinase receptor, preventing TGF-beta receptor activation in absence of ligand. Recruits SMAD7 to ACVR1B which prevents the association of SMAD2 and SMAD3 with the activin receptor complex, thereby blocking the activin signal. May modulate the RYR1 calcium channel activity. PPIases accelerate the folding of proteins. It catalyzes the cis-trans isomerization of proline imidic peptide bonds in oligop
   1524..2110    +  misc_feature   IRES2: internal ribosome entry site (IRES) of the encephalomyocarditis virus (EMCV)
   2111..2830    +  CDS            EBFP2: enhanced blue variant of GFP (Ai et al., 2007) mammalian codon-optimized
   2876..3008    +  intron         chimeric intron: chimera between introns from human β-globin and immunoglobulin heavy chain genes
   3017..3605    +  misc_feature   WPRE: woodchuck hepatitis virus posttranscriptional regulatory element
   3609..3625    +  misc_feature   MCS (fragment): pUC18/19 multiple cloning site
   3638..3749    +  polyA_signal   bGH poly(A) signal: bovine growth hormone polyadenylation signal
   3845..3863    -  promoter       T3 promoter: promoter for bacteriophage T3 RNA polymerase
   3922..3996    +  CDS            HBB (fragment): HBB_PONPY - Experimental evidence at transcript level: Swiss-Prot protein existence level 2. Involved in oxygen transport from the lung to the various peripheral tissues. From Pongo pygmaeus (Bornean orangutan).
   4067..4122    +  polyA_signal   β-globin poly(A) signal: rabbit β-globin polyadenylation signal (Gil and Proudfoot, 1987)
   4501..5089    -  rep_origin     ori: high-copy-number ColE1/pMB1/pBR322/pUC origin of replication
   5260..6120    -  CDS            AmpR: β-lactamase; bla; confers resistance to ampicillin, carbenicillin, and related antibiotics
   6121..6225    -  promoter       AmpR promoter: bla
>Addgene plasmid #130000 | pRDAX-251 C-Tag GFP[2] L32 FKBP EBPF2 | addgene full sequence | sequence record 270504 | Addgene NGS Result
GCCTGCCTCCAGGCCTCAATATTGGCCATTAGCCATATTATTCATTGGTTATATAGCATAAATCAATATT
GGCTATTGGCCATTGCATACGTTGTATCTATATCATAATATGTACATTTATATTGGCTCATGTCCAATAT
GACCGCCATGTTGGCATTGATTATTGACTAGTTATTAATAGTAATCAATTACGGGGTCATTAGTTCATAG
CCCATATATGGAGTTCCGCGTTACATAACTTACGGTAAATGGCCCGCCTGGCTGACCGCCCAACGACCCC
CGCCCATTGACGTCAATAATGACGTATGTTCCCATAGTAACGCCAATAGGGACTTTCCATTGACGTCAAT
GGGTGGAGTATTTACGGTAAACTGCCCACTTGGCAGTACATCAAGTGTATCATATGCCAAGTCCGCCCCC
TATTGACGTCAATGACGGTAAATGGCCCGCCTGGCATTATGCCCAGTACATGACCTTACGGGACTTTCCT
ACTTGGCAGTACATCTACGTATTAGTCATCGCTATTACCATGGTGATGCGGTTTTGGCAGTACACCAATG
GGCGTGGATAGCGGTTTGACTCACGGGGATTTCCAAGTCTCCACCCCATTGACGTCAATGGGAGTTTGTT
TTGGCACCAAAATCAACGGGACTTTCCAAAATGTCGTAATAACCCCGCCCCGTTGACGCAAATGGGCGGT
AGGCGTGTACGGTGGGAGGTCTATATAAGCAGAGCTCGTTTAGTGAACCGTCAGATCACTAGAAGCTTTA
TTGCGGTAGTTTATCACAGTTAAATTGCTAACGCAGTCAGTGCTTCTGACACAACAGTCTCGAACTTAAG
CTGCAGAAGTTGGTCGTGAGGCACTGGGCAGGTAAGTATCAAGGTTACAAGACAGGTTTAAGGAGACCAA
TAGAAACTGGGCTTGTCGAGACAGAGAAGACTCTTGCGTTTCTGATAGGCACCTATTGGTCTTACTGACA
TCCACTTTGCCTTTCTCTCCACAGGTGTCCACTCCCAGGCCACCATGGGAGTGCAGGTGGAAACCATCTC
CCCAGGAGACGGGCGCACCTTCCCCAAGCGCGGCCAGACCTGCGTGGTGCACTACACCGGGATGCTTGAA
GATGGAAAGAAATTTGATTCCTCCCGGGACAGAAACAAGCCCTTTAAGTTTATGCTAGGCAAGCAGGAGG
TGATCCGAGGCTGGGAAGAAGGGGTTGCCCAGATGAGTGTGGGTCAGAGAGCCAAACTGACTATATCTCC
AGATTATGCCTATGGTGCCACTGGGCACCCAGGCATCATCCCACCACATGCCACTCTCGTCTTCGATGTG
GAGCTTCTAAAACTGGAAGACGTGGGTGGCGGAGGGAGCGAAGGCGGCGGATCCGGAGGGCCTGGCTCTG
GCGGAGAGGGGAGCGCTGGAGGCGGGTCAGCCGGTGGTGGGAGTGAAAAGAGGGACCACATGGTGCTGCT
CGAGTACGTCACAGCAGCTGGCATCACCGATGCCAGCTAAGAATTCAGATCCGCCCCTCTCCCTCCCCCC
CCCCTAACGTTACTGGCCGAAGCCGCTTGGAATAAGGCCGGTGTGCGTTTGTCTATATGTTATTTTCCAC
CATATTGCCGTCTTTTGGCAATGTGAGGGCCCGGAAACCTGGCCCTGTCTTCTTGACGAGCATTCCTAGG
GGTCTTTCCCCTCTCGCCAAAGGAATGCAAGGTCTGTTGAATGTCGTGAAGGAAGCAGTTCCTCTGGTAG
CTTCTTGAAGACAAACAACGTCTGTAGCGACCCTTTGCAGGCAGCGGAACCCCCCACCTGGCGACAGGTG
CCTCTGCGGCCAAAAGCCACGTGTATAAGATACACCTGCAAAGGCGGCACAACCCCAGTGCCACGTTGTG
AGTTGGATAGTTGTGGAAAGAGTCAAATGGCTCTCCTCAAGCGTATTCAACAAGGGGCTGAAGGATGCCC
AGAAGGTACCCCATTGTATGGGATCTGATCTGGGGCCTCGGTACACATGCTTTACATGTGTTTAGTCGAG
GTTAAAAAAACGTCTAGGCCCCCCGAACCACGGGGACGTGGTTTTCCTTTGAAAAACACGATGATAATAT
GGCCACAACCATGGTGAGCAAGGGCGAGGAGCTGTTCACCGGGGTGGTGCCCATCCTGGTCGAGCTGGAC
GGCGACGTAAACGGCCACAAGTTCAGCGTGAGGGGCGAGGGCGAGGGCGATGCCACCAACGGCAAGCTGA
CCCTGAAGTTCATCTGCACCACCGGCAAGCTGCCCGTGCCCTGGCCCACCCTCGTGACCACCCTGAGCCA
CGGCGTGCAGTGCTTCGCCCGCTACCCCGACCACATGAAGCAGCACGACTTCTTCAAGTCCGCCATGCCC
GAAGGCTACGTCCAGGAGCGCACCATCTTCTTCAAGGACGACGGCACCTACAAGACCCGCGCCGAGGTGA
AGTTCGAGGGCGACACCCTGGTGAACCGCATCGAGCTGAAGGGCGTCGACTTCAAGGAGGACGGCAACAT
CCTGGGGCACAAGCTGGAGTACAACTTCAACAGCCACAACATCTATATCATGGCCGTCAAGCAGAAGAAC
GGCATCAAGGTGAACTTCAAGATCCGCCACAACGTGGAGGACGGCAGCGTGCAGCTCGCCGACCACTACC
AGCAGAACACCCCCATCGGCGACGGCCCCGTGCTGCTGCCCGACAGCCACTACCTGAGCACCCAGTCCGT
GCTGAGCAAAGACCCCAACGAGAAGCGCGATCACATGGTCCTGCTGGAGTTCCGCACCGCCGCCGGGATC
ACTCTCGGCATGGACGAGCTGTACAAGTAAACCGGTGCTCGAGGTACCGATGAATAGCTAAGGTCGAGGC
CGCAGGTAAGTATCAAGGTTACAAGACAGGTTTAAGGAGACCAATAGAAACTGGGCTTGTCGAGACAGAG
AAGACTCTTGCGTTTCTGATAGGCACCTATTGGTCTTACTGACATCCACTTTGCCTTTCTCTCCACAGGT
GTCGACAATCAACCTCTGGATTACAAAATTTGTGAAAGATTGACTGGTATTCTTAACTATGTTGCTCCTT
TTACGCTATGTGGATACGCTGCTTTAATGCCTTTGTATCATGCTATTGCTTCCCGTATGGCTTTCATTTT
CTCCTCCTTGTATAAATCCTGGTTGCTGTCTCTTTATGAGGAGTTGTGGCCCGTTGTCAGGCAACGTGGC
GTGGTGTGCACTGTGTTTGCTGACGCAACCCCCACTGGTTGGGGCATTGCCACCACCTGTCAGCTCCTTT
CCGGGACTTTCGCTTTCCCCCTCCCTATTGCCACGGCGGAACTCATCGCCGCCTGCCTTGCCCGCTGCTG
GACAGGGGCTCGGCTGTTGGGCACTGACAATTCCGTGGTGTTGTCGGGGAAGCTGACGTCCTTTCCATGG
CTGCTCGCCTGTGTTGCCACCTGGATTCTGCGCGGGACGTCCTTCTGCTACGTCCCTTCGGCCCTCAATC
CAGCGGACCTTCCTTCCCGCGGCCTGCTGCCGGCTCTGCGGCCTCTTCCGCGTCTTCGCCTTCGCCCTCA
GACGAGTCGGATCTCCCTTTGGGCCGCCTCCCCGCCTGGAATTCGAGCTCGGTACGATCAGCCTCGACTG
TGCCTTCTAGTTGCCAGCCATCTGTTGTTTGCCCCTCCCCCGTGCCTTCCTTGACCCTGGAAGGTGCCAC
TCCCACTGTCCTTTCCTAATAAAATGAGGAAATTGCATCGCATTGTCTGAGTAGGTGTCATTCTATTCTG
GGGGGTGGGGTGGGGCAGGACAGCAAGGGGGAGGATTGGGAAGACAATAGCCCAGCTTTTGTTCCCTTTA
GTGAGGGTTAATTGCGCGCTTGGCGTAATCATGGTCATAGCTGTTTCCTGTGTGAAATTGTTATCCGCTA
ATTCACTCCTCAGGTGCAGGCTGCCTATCAGAAGGTGGTGGCTGGTGTGGCCAATGCCCTGGCTCACAAA
TACCACTGAGATCTTTTTCCCTCTGCCAAAAATTATGGGGACATCATGAAGCCCCTTGAGCATCTGACTT
CTGGCTAATAAAGGAAATTTATTTTCATTGCAATAGTGTGTTGGAATTTTTTGTGTCTCTCACTCGGAAG
GACATATGGGAGGGCAAATCATTTAAAACATCAGAATGAGTATTTGGTTTAGAGTTTGGCAACATATGCC
CATATGCTGGCTGCCATGAACAAAGGTTGGCTATAAAGAGGTCATCAGTATATGAAACAGCCCCCTGCTG
TCCATTCCTTATTCCATAGAAAAGCCTTGACTTGAGGTTAGATTTTTTTTATATTTTGTTTTGTGTTATT
TTTTTCTTTAACATCCCTAAAATTTTCCTTACATGTTTTACTAGCCAGATTTTTCCTCCTCTCCTGACTA
CTCCCAGTCATAGCTGTCCCTCTTCTCTTATGGAGATCGGCCGGCCGCCGGCGTCGACGCGCGCGGCCGC
GGCGCGCCGTTGCTGGCGTTTTTCCATAGGCTCCGCCCCCCTGACGAGCATCACAAAAATCGACGCTCAA
GTCAGAGGTGGCGAAACCCGACAGGACTATAAAGATACCAGGCGTTTCCCCCTGGAAGCTCCCTCGTGCG
CTCTCCTGTTCCGACCCTGCCGCTTACCGGATACCTGTCCGCCTTTCTCCCTTCGGGAAGCGTGGCGCTT
TCTCATAGCTCACGCTGTAGGTATCTCAGTTCGGTGTAGGTCGTTCGCTCCAAGCTGGGCTGTGTGCACG
AACCCCCCGTTCAGCCCGACCGCTGCGCCTTATCCGGTAACTATCGTCTTGAGTCCAACCCGGTAAGACA
CGACTTATCGCCACTGGCAGCAGCCACTGGTAACAGGATTAGCAGAGCGAGGTATGTAGGCGGTGCTACA
GAGTTCTTGAAGTGGTGGCCTAACTACGGCTACACTAGAAGAACAGTATTTGGTATCTGCGCTCTGCTGA
AGCCAGTTACCTTCGGAAAAAGAGTTGGTAGCTCTTGATCCGGCAAACAAACCACCGCTGGTAGCGGTGG
TTTTTTTGTTTGCAAGCAGCAGATTACGCGCAGAAAAAAAGGATCTCAAGAAGATCCTTTGATCTTTTCT
ACGGGGTCTGACGCTCAGTGGAACGAAAACTCACGTTAAGGGATTTTGGTCATGAGATTATCAAAAAGGA
TCTTCACCTAGATCCTTTTAAATTAAAAATGAAGTTTTAAATCAATCTAAAGTATATATGAGTAAACTTG
GTCTGACAGTTACCAATGCTTAATCAGTGAGGCACCTATCTCAGCGATCTGTCTATTTCGTTCATCCATA
GTTGCCTGACTCCCCGTCGTGTAGATAACTACGATACGGGAGGGCTTACCATCTGGCCCCAGTGCTGCAA
TGATACCGCGAGACCCACGCTCACCGGCTCCAGATTTATCAGCAATAAACCAGCCAGCCGGAAGGGCCGA
GCGCAGAAGTGGTCCTGCAACTTTATCCGCCTCCATCCAGTCTATTAATTGTTGCCGGGAAGCTAGAGTA
AGTAGTTCGCCAGTTAATAGTTTGCGCAACGTTGTTGCCATTGCTACAGGCATCGTGGTGTCACGCTCGT
CGTTTGGTATGGCTTCATTCAGCTCCGGTTCCCAACGATCAAGGCGAGTTACATGATCCCCCATGTTGTG
CAAAAAAGCGGTTAGCTCCTTCGGTCCTCCGATCGTTGTCAGAAGTAAGTTGGCCGCAGTGTTATCACTC
ATGGTTATGGCAGCACTGCATAATTCTCTTACTGTCATGCCATCCGTAAGATGCTTTTCTGTGACTGGTG
AGTACTCAACCAAGTCATTCTGAGAATAGTGTATGCGGCGACCGAGTTGCTCTTGCCCGGCGTCAATACG
GGATAATACCGCGCCACATAGCAGAACTTTAAAAGTGCTCATCATTGGAAAACGTTCTTCGGGGCGAAAA
CTCTCAAGGATCTTACCGCTGTTGAGATCCAGTTCGATGTAACCCACTCGTGCACCCAACTGATCTTCAG
CATCTTTTACTTTCACCAGCGTTTCTGGGTGAGCAAAAACAGGAAGGCAAAATGCCGCAAAAAAGGGAAT
AAGGGCGACACGGAAATGTTGAATACTCATACTCTTCCTTTTTCAATATTATTGAAGCATTTATCAGGGT
TATTGTCTCATGAGCGGATACATATTTGAATGTATTTAGAAAAATAAACAAATAGGGGTTCCGCGCACAT
TTCCCCGAAAAGTGCCACCTGACGTCTAAGAAACCATTATTATCATGACATTAACCTATAAAAATAGGCG
TATCACGAGGCCCTTTCGTCTACGCGCGCGCCGGCGGCGCGCCGTCGACGGCCGGCCGCGGCCGC
